Addgene plasmid #143718: TFORF0614
Purpose: Lentiviral vector for overexpressing transcription factor ORFs with unique 24-bp barcodes. Barcodes facilitate identification of transcription factors in pooled screens.
Depositing lab: Feng Zhang. Depositing organization: Broad Institute. Publication: A transcription factor atlas of directed differentiation. Joung J, Ma S, Tay T, Geiger-Schuller KR, Kirchgatterer PC, Verdine VK, Guo B, Arias-Garcia MA, Allen WE, Singh A, Kuksenko O, Abudayyeh OO, Gootenberg JS, Fu Z, Macrae RK, Buenrostro JD, Regev A, Zhang F. Cell. 2023 Jan 5;186(1):209-229.e26. doi: 10.1016/j.cell.2022.11.026. PubMed 36608654.
Backbone
  Vector backbone: pLX_TRC317
  Backbone manufacturer: Broad Institute Genetic Perturbation Platform
  Backbone size w/o insert (bp): 8264
  Vector type: Mammalian Expression, Lentiviral
  Selectable markers: Puromycin
Growth in bacteria
  Bacterial resistance: Ampicillin, 100 μg/mL
  Growth temperature: 37°C
  Growth strain: NEB Stable
  Copy number: High Copy
Gene/Insert
  Gene/Insert name: ZSCAN25
  Species: H. sapiens (human)
  Insert size (bp): 1736
  Entrez Gene: ZNF498 (a.k.a. ZSCAN25)
  Promoter: EF1a
  Cloning method: Unknown
  Sequencing primers: 5′ GGGTGGAGACTGAAGTTAGGCCAG; 3′ CACATAGCGTAAAAGGAGCAACATAG
Terms and licenses: Academic/Nonprofit Terms; Industry Terms: Not Available to Industry
Depositor comments: XM_011515906,XM_011515907,XM_011515905,NM_145115,XM_005250194,XM_017011824,ENST00000394152,ENST00000334715 . The transcription factor ORF portion of this plasmid was synthesized by Genewiz. Please test multiple small colonies in case of plasmid recombination. To make this collection available in a timely manner, a portion of this collection was not fully sequenced by Addgene. If an Addgene verified full plasmid sequence is not available, please contact us prior to placing an order to request the full sequence.
How to cite: TFORF0614 was a gift from Feng Zhang (Addgene plasmid # 143718 ; http://n2t.net/addgene:143718 ; RRID:Addgene_143718)
