[The description below was written by a language model from this plasmid's Addgene catalogue record and pLannotate feature annotations shown in this document.]
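Description:
TFORF0614 is a third-generation-style, self-inactivating lentiviral expression plasmid built on the pLX_TRC317 backbone and carrying the human transcription factor ZSCAN25 (also known as ZNF498). It is one member of a large barcoded transcription factor ORF collection. In bacteria it is maintained by a high-copy ColE1/pUC-type origin and selected with ampicillin through the bla gene. An f1 origin and leftover lac, T7 and T3 cloning-vector elements are also present in the backbone. The depositor warns that the plasmid can recombine, as is common for LTR-containing vectors.

The viral genome is transcribed in packaging cells from an RSV promoter fused to a truncated HIV-1 5' LTR. It contains the Ψ packaging signal with a gag fragment, the RRE for Rev-dependent export, a cPPT/CTS, and a ΔU3 3' LTR followed by an SV40 polyadenylation signal. Within this unit, an SV40 early promoter drives puromycin N-acetyltransferase for selecting transduced mammalian cells. Downstream, the constitutive EF-1α promoter drives the synthesized ZSCAN25 ORF, and a WPRE follows it to enhance transcript stability and expression.

The annotation tool matched only part of the 1,736 bp insert to ZSCAN25. The remaining stretch before the WPRE is largely unannotated, apart from a short U6 promoter fragment. The unique 24-bp barcode described in the catalogue entry is not annotated, so its position cannot be stated from the record.

The construct is intended for ZSCAN25 overexpression by lentiviral delivery. The barcode allows this transcription factor to be identified in pooled screens, such as those surveying factors that direct cell differentiation.
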