Features (pLannotate 1.2.2; 31 found; start..end, strand, type, name):
      5..231     +  promoter       RSV promoter: Rous sarcoma virus enhancer/promoter
    232..412     +  LTR            5' LTR (truncated): truncated 5' long terminal repeat (LTR) from HIV-1
    459..584     +  misc_feature   HIV-1 Ψ: packaging signal of human immunodeficiency virus type 1
    568..931     +  CDS            HIV-1 gag (fragment): gag protein from human immunodeficiency virus 1; gag
   1077..1310    +  misc_feature   RRE: The Rev response element (RRE) of HIV-1 allows for Rev-dependent mRNA export from the nucleus to the cytoplasm.
   1687..1713    +  CDS            Rev (fragment): human immunodeficiency virus 1 (HIV-1) Rev protein; rev; enhances nuclear export of unspliced and incompletely spliced viral mRNAs
   1720..1743    +  promoter       SV40 promoter (fragment): SV40 early promoter
   1744..1815    +  promoter       SV40 promoter (fragment): SV40 enhancer and early promoter
   1839..1974    +  rep_origin     SV40 ori: SV40 origin of replication
   2020..2616    +  CDS            PuroR (fragment): puromycin N-acetyltransferase; pac from Streptomyces; confers resistance to puromycin
   2665..2782    +  misc_feature   cPPT/CTS: central polypurine tract and central termination sequence of HIV-1
   2847..2913    +  CDS            small t antigen (fragment): SV40 (simian virus 40) small t antigen
   2920..4098    +  promoter       EF-1α promoter: strong constitutive promoter for human elongation factor EF-1α
   4115..5326    +  CDS            ZSCAN25 (fragment): ZSC25_HUMAN - Also known as ZNF498. Experimental evidence at protein level: Swiss-Prot protein existence level 1. May be involved in transcriptional regulation. From Homo sapiens (Human).
   5762..5815    +  promoter       U6 promoter (fragment): RNA polymerase III promoter for human U6 snRNA
   5857..6445    +  misc_feature   WPRE: woodchuck hepatitis virus posttranscriptional regulatory element
   6496..6515    +  misc_feature   cPPT/CTS (fragment): central polypurine tract and central termination sequence of HIV-1
   6517..6750    +  LTR            3' LTR (ΔU3): self-inactivating 3' long terminal repeat (LTR) from HIV-1
   6828..6949    +  polyA_signal   SV40 poly(A) signal: SV40 polyadenylation signal
   6989..7124    +  rep_origin     SV40 ori: SV40 origin of replication
   7145..7163    -  promoter       T7 promoter: promoter for bacteriophage T7 RNA polymerase
   7171..7326    +  CDS            lacZα (fragment): LacZα fragment of β-galactosidase; lacZ fragment
   7331..7759    +  rep_origin     f1 ori (sequence partly withheld): f1 bacteriophage origin of replication; arrow indicates direction of (+) strand synthesis
   7812..7916    +  promoter       AmpR promoter: bla
   7917..8777    +  CDS            AmpR: β-lactamase; bla; confers resistance to ampicillin, carbenicillin, and related antibiotics
   8948..9536    +  rep_origin     ori: high-copy-number ColE1/pMB1/pBR322/pUC origin of replication
   9719..9811    +  CDS            lacI (fragment): lac repressor; lacI; The lac repressor binds to the lac operator to inhibit transcription in E. coli. This inhibition can be relieved by adding lactose or isopropyl-β-D-thiogalactopyranoside (IPTG).
   9824..9845    +  protein_bind   CAP binding site: CAP binding activates transcription in the presence of cAMP. E. coli catabolite activator protein
   9860..9890    +  promoter       lac promoter: promoter for the E. coli lac operon
   9898..9914    +  protein_bind   lac operator: The lac repressor binds to the lac operator to inhibit transcription in E. coli. This inhibition can be relieved by adding lactose or isopropyl-β-D-thiogalactopyranoside (IPTG). lac repressor encoded by lacI
   9959..9977    +  promoter       T3 promoter: promoter for bacteriophage T3 RNA polymerase
>Addgene plasmid #143718 | TFORF0614 | addgene full sequence | sequence record 407883 | Addgene NGS Result
TTAATGTAGTCTTATGCAATACTCTTGTAGTCTTGCAACATGGTAACGATGAGTTAGCAACATGCCTTAC
AAGGAGAGAAAAAGCACCGTGCATGCCGATTGGTGGAAGTAAGGTGGTACGATCGTGCCTTATTAGGAAG
GCAACAGACGGGTCTGACATGGATTGGACGAACCACTGAATTGCCGCATTGCAGAGATATTGTATTTAAG
TGCCTAGCTCGATACATAAACGGGTCTCTCTGGTTAGACCAGATCTGAGCCTGGGAGCTCTCTGGCTAAC
TAGGGAACCCACTGCTTAAGCCTCAATAAAGCTTGCCTTGAGTGCTTCAAGTAGTGTGTGCCCGTCTGTT
GTGTGACTCTGGTAACTAGAGATCCCTCAGACCCTTTTAGTCAGTGTGGAAAATCTCTAGCAGTGGCGCC
CGAACAGGGACTTGAAAGCGAAAGGGAAACCAGAGGAGCTCTCTCGACGCAGGACTCGGCTTGCTGAAGC
GCGCACGGCAAGAGGCGAGGGGCGGCGACTGGTGAGTACGCCAAAAATTTTGACTAGCGGAGGCTAGAAG
GAGAGAGATGGGTGCGAGAGCGTCAGTATTAAGCGGGGGAGAATTAGATCGCGATGGGAAAAAATTCGGT
TAAGGCCAGGGGGAAAGAAAAAATATAAATTAAAACATATAGTATGGGCAAGCAGGGAGCTAGAACGATT
CGCAGTTAATCCTGGCCTGTTAGAAACATCAGAAGGCTGTAGACAAATACTGGGACAGCTACAACCATCC
CTTCAGACAGGATCAGAAGAACTTAGATCATTATATAATACAGTAGCAACCCTCTATTGTGTGCATCAAA
GGATAGAGATAAAAGACACCAAGGAAGCTTTAGACAAGATAGAGGAAGAGCAAAACAAAAGTAAGACCAC
CGCACAGCAAGCGGCCGCTGATCTTCAGACCTGGAGGAGGAGATATGAGGGACAATTGGAGAAGTGAATT
ATATAAATATAAAGTAGTAAAAATTGAACCATTAGGAGTAGCACCCACCAAGGCAAAGAGAAGAGTGGTG
CAGAGAGAAAAAAGAGCAGTGGGAATAGGAGCTTTGTTCCTTGGGTTCTTGGGAGCAGCAGGAAGCACTA
TGGGCGCAGCGTCAATGACGCTGACGGTACAGGCCAGACAATTATTGTCTGGTATAGTGCAGCAGCAGAA
CAATTTGCTGAGGGCTATTGAGGCGCAACAGCATCTGTTGCAACTCACAGTCTGGGGCATCAAGCAGCTC
CAGGCAAGAATCCTGGCTGTGGAAAGATACCTAAAGGATCAACAGCTCCTGGGGATTTGGGGTTGCTCTG
GAAAACTCATTTGCACCACTGCTGTGCCTTGGAATGCTAGTTGGAGTAATAAATCTCTGGAACAGATTTG
GAATCACACGACCTGGATGGAGTGGGACAGAGAAATTAACAATTACACAAGCTTAATACACTCCTTAATT
GAAGAATCGCAAAACCAGCAAGAAAAGAATGAACAAGAATTATTGGAATTAGATAAATGGGCAAGTTTGT
GGAATTGGTTTAACATAACAAATTGGCTGTGGTATATAAAATTATTCATAATGATAGTAGGAGGCTTGGT
AGGTTTAAGAATAGTTTTTGCTGTACTTTCTATAGTGAATAGAGTTAGGCAGGGATATTCACCATTATCG
TTTCAGACCCACCTCCCAACCCCGAGGGGACCCATGCATTGCATCTCAATTAGTCAGCAACCAGGTGTGG
AAAGTCCCCAGGCTCCCCAGCAGGCAGAAGTATGCAAAGCATGCGTCTCAATTAGTCAGCAACCATAGTC
CCGCCCCTAACTCCGCCCATCCCGCCCCTAACTCCGCCCAGTTCCGCCCATTCTCCGCCCCATGGCTGAC
TAATTTTTTTTATTTATGCAGAGGCCGAGGCCGCCTCGGCCTCTGAGCTATTCCAGAAGTAGTGAGGAGG
CTTTTTTGGAGGCCTAGGCTTTTGCAAAAAGCTTTCTAGAGGTACCACCGGAGCTTACCATGACCGAGTA
CAAGCCCACGGTGCGCCTCGCCACCCGCGACGACGTCCCCAGGGCCGTACGCACCCTCGCCGCCGCGTTC
GCCGACTACCCCGCCACGCGCCACACCGTCGATCCGGACCGCCACATCGAGCGGGTCACCGAGCTGCAAG
AACTCTTCCTCACGCGCGTCGGGCTCGACATCGGCAAGGTGTGGGTCGCGGACGACGGCGCCGCCGTGGC
GGTCTGGACCACGCCGGAGAGCGTCGAAGCGGGGGCGGTGTTCGCCGAGATCGGCCCGCGCATGGCCGAG
TTGAGCGGTTCCCGGCTGGCCGCGCAGCAACAGATGGAAGGCCTCCTGGCGCCGCACCGGCCCAAGGAGC
CCGCGTGGTTCCTGGCCACCGTCGGCGTCTCGCCCGACCACCAGGGCAAGGGTCTGGGCAGCGCCGTCGT
GCTCCCCGGAGTGGAGGCGGCCGAGCGCGCCGGGGTGCCCGCCTTCCTGGAGACCTCCGCGCCCCGCAAC
CTCCCCTTCTACGAGCGGCTCGGCTTCACCGTCACCGCCGACGTCGAGGTGCCCGAAGGACCGCGCACCT
GGTGCATGACCCGCAAGCCCGGTGCCAGTTAACGAATTCTAGATCTTGAGACAAATGGCAGTATTCATCC
ACAATTTTAAAAGAAAAGGGGGGATTGGGGGGTACAGTGCAGGGGAAAGAATAGTAGACATAATAGCAAC
AGACATACAAACTAAAGAATTACAAAAACAAATTACAAAAATTCAAAATTTTCGGGTTTATTACAGGGAC
AGCAGAGATCCACTTTGGCGCCGGCTCGAGGCCTGCAGGTGCAAAGATGGATAAAGTTTTAAACAGAGAG
GAATCTTTGCAGCTAATGGACCTTCTAGGTCTTGAAAGGAGTGGGAATTGGCTCCGGTGCCCGTCAGTGG
GCAGAGCGCACATCGCCCACAGTCCCCGAGAAGTTGGGGGGAGGGGTCGGCAATTGAACCGGTGCCTAGA
GAAGGTGGCGCGGGGTAAACTGGGAAAGTGATGTCGTGTACTGGCTCCGCCTTTTTCCCGAGGGTGGGGG
AGAACCGTATATAAGTGCAGTAGTCGCCGTGAACGTTCTTTTTCGCAACGGGTTTGCCGCCAGAACACAG
GTAAGTGCCGTGTGTGGTTCCCGCGGGCCTGGCCTCTTTACGGGTTATGGCCCTTGCGTGCCTTGAATTA
CTTCCACCTGGCTGCAGTACGTGATTCTTGATCCCGAGCTTCGGGTTGGAAGTGGGTGGGAGAGTTCGAG
GCCTTGCGCTTAAGGAGCCCCTTCGCCTCGTGCTTGAGTTGAGGCCTGGCCTGGGCGCTGGGGCCGCCGC
GTGCGAATCTGGTGGCACCTTCGCGCCTGTCTCGCTGCTTTCGATAAGTCTCTAGCCATTTAAAATTTTT
GATGACCTGCTGCGACGCTTTTTTTCTGGCAAGATAGTCTTGTAAATGCGGGCCAAGATCTGCACACTGG
TATTTCGGTTTTTGGGGCCGCGGGCGGCGACGGGGCCCGTGCGTCCCAGCGCACATGTTCGGCGAGGCGG
GGCCTGCGAGCGCGGCCACCGAGAATCGGACGGGGGTAGTCTCAAGCTGGCCGGCCTGCTCTGGTGCCTG
GCCTCGCGCCGCCGTGTATCGCCCCGCCCTGGGCGGCAAGGCTGGCCCGGTCGGCACCAGTTGCGTGAGC
GGAAAGATGGCCGCTTCCCGGCCCTGCTGCAGGGAGCTCAAAATGGAGGACGCGGCGCTCGGGAGAGCGG
GCGGGTGAGTCACCCACACAAAGGAAAAGGGCCTTTCCGTCCTCAGCCGTCGCTTCATGTGACTCCACGG
AGTACCGGGCGCCGTCCAGGCACCTCGATTAGTTCTCGAGCTTTTGGAGTACGTCGTCTTTAGGTTGGGG
GGAGGGGTTTTATGCGATGGAGTTTCCCCACACTGAGTGGGTGGAGACTGAAGTTAGGCCAGCTTGGCAC
TTGATGTAATTCTCCTTGGAATTTGCCCTTTTTGAGTTTGGATCTTGGTTCATTCTCAAGCCTCAGACAG
TGGTTCAAAGTTTTTTTCTTCCATTTCAGGTGTCGTGAGGCTAGCACCGCCACCATGCTTAAAGAGCATC
CAGAGATGGCGGAAGCTCCTCAGCAGCAGTTGGGTATTCCTGTGGTGAAACTGGAGAAAGAGTTGCCATG
GGGCAGAGGAAGGGAGGACCCTAGTCCAGAGACTTTTCGGCTGAGGTTTCGGCAGTTCCGCTACCAGGAG
GCAGCTGGACCCCAGGAAGCTCTTAGGGAGCTCCAGGAGCTCTGTCGTCGGTGGCTGAGGCCCGAGTTGC
ACACCAAGGAGCAGATCCTGGAGCTGCTGGTGCTGGAGCAGTTCCTCACTATCCTGCCCCGCGAGTTCTA
CGCCTGGATCCGGGAGCATGGCCCAGAGAGTGGCAAGGCCCTGGCCGCCATGGTGGAGGACCTGACAGAA
AGAGCACTGGAGGCCAAGGCGGTTCCATGCCACAGGCAGGGAGAGCAGGAGGAAACAGCACTTTGCAGAG
GCGCTTGGGAGCCAGGCATCCAGCTGGGGCCAGTGGAGGTCAAGCCTGAATGGGGGATGCCCCCTGGGGA
AGGAGTTCAAGGTCCAGACCCAGGTACCGAGGAGCAGCTCAGTCAGGACCCTGGAGATGAGACACGGGCC
TTCCAGGAGCAAGCACTACCTGTTCTGCAGGCGGGTCCTGGCCTCCCCGCAGTGAATCCCAGAGACCAAG
AGATGGCAGCTGGGTTCTTTACTGCTGGATCGCAGGGGTTGGGGCCATTTAAAGATATGGCCCTGGCCTT
CCCTGAGGAGGAGTGGAGGCATGTGACCCCAGCCCAGATAGACTGCTTTGGGGAGTATGTGGAACCGCAG
GACTGCAGGGTCTCTCCAGGCGGTGGGAGCAAGGAAAAGGAGGCAAAACCCCCACAGGAAGACCTGAAAG
GGGCGCTGGTGGCACTGACATCAGAGAGGTTTGGGGAAGCCTCTCTCCAGGGCCCTGGGCTCGGAAGGGT
CTGTGAGCAGGAGCCTGGTGGCCCTGCAGGCAGTGCGCCTGGGCTTCCTCCTCCCCAGCACGGTGCCATC
CCCCTGCCTGACGAAGTCAAAACCCACAGCTCCTTCTGGAAGCCTTTCCAGTGCCCTGAGTGTGGGAAAG
GATTCAGTCGGAGCTCCAATCTCGTCAGGCACCAGCGAACCCACGAAGAGAAGTCTTATGGCTGTGTGGA
GTGTGGGAAGGGCTTTACCCTGAGAGAATACCTGATGAAGCACCAGAGAACCCACCTGGGAAAGAGGCCC
TACGTGTGCAGCGAGTGCTGGAAAACCTTCAGCCAGAGACACCACCTGGAGGTGCACCAGCGCAGCCACA
CTGGGGAGAAGCCCTACAAGTGCGGGGACTGCTGGAAGAGCTTCAGCCGCAGGCAGCACCTGCAGGTGCA
CCGGAGGACGCACACCGGGGAGAAGCCCTACACCTGCGAGTGTGGCAAGAGCTTCAGCAGGAATGCCAAT
CTGGCGGTGCACCGGCGTGCCCACACTGGCGAGAAGCCATATGGGTGCCAGGTGTGCGGGAAGCGGTTCA
GCAAAGGGGAGCGGCTGGTCCGACACCAGAGAATCCATACAGGGGAGAAGCCCTACCACTGTCCTGCCTG
CGGGCGAAGCTTCAACCAGAGGTCCATCCTCAACCGGCACCAGAAGACCCAGCACCGCCAGGAGCCGCTG
GTGCAGTAGTAATGAACTAGTCCGTAACTTGAAAGTATTTCGATTTCTTGGCTTTATATATCTTGTGGAA
AGGACGAAGCGTATAGGCTTAGGTCAGTGACACGCGTTAAGTCGACAATCAACCTCTGGATTACAAAATT
TGTGAAAGATTGACTGGTATTCTTAACTATGTTGCTCCTTTTACGCTATGTGGATACGCTGCTTTAATGC
CTTTGTATCATGCTATTGCTTCCCGTATGGCTTTCATTTTCTCCTCCTTGTATAAATCCTGGTTGCTGTC
TCTTTATGAGGAGTTGTGGCCCGTTGTCAGGCAACGTGGCGTGGTGTGCACTGTGTTTGCTGACGCAACC
CCCACTGGTTGGGGCATTGCCACCACCTGTCAGCTCCTTTCCGGGACTTTCGCTTTCCCCCTCCCTATTG
CCACGGCGGAACTCATCGCCGCCTGCCTTGCCCGCTGCTGGACAGGGGCTCGGCTGTTGGGCACTGACAA
TTCCGTGGTGTTGTCGGGGAAATCATCGTCCTTTCCTTGGCTGCTCGCCTGTGTTGCCACCTGGATTCTG
CGCGGGACGTCCTTCTGCTACGTCCCTTCGGCCCTCAATCCAGCGGACCTTCCTTCCCGCGGCCTGCTGC
CGGCTCTGCGGCCTCTTCCGCGTCTTCGCCTTCGCCCTCAGACGAGTCGGATCTCCCTTTGGGCCGCCTC
CCCGCGTCGACTTTAAGACCAATGACTTACAAGGCAGCTGTAGATCTTAGCCACTTTTTAAAAGAAAAGG
GGGGACTGGAAGGGCTAATTCACTCCCAACGAAGACAAGATCTGCTTTTTGCTTGTACTGGGTCTCTCTG
GTTAGACCAGATCTGAGCCTGGGAGCTCTCTGGCTAACTAGGGAACCCACTGCTTAAGCCTCAATAAAGC
TTGCCTTGAGTGCTTCAAGTAGTGTGTGCCCGTCTGTTGTGTGACTCTGGTAACTAGAGATCCCTCAGAC
CCTTTTAGTCAGTGTGGAAAATCTCTAGCAGTACGTATAGTAGTTCATGTCATCTTATTATTCAGTATTT
ATAACTTGCAAAGAAATGAATATCAGAGAGTGAGAGGAACTTGTTTATTGCAGCTTATAATGGTTACAAA
TAAAGCAATAGCATCACAAATTTCACAAATAAAGCATTTTTTTCACTGCATTCTAGTTGTGGTTTGTCCA
AACTCATCAATGTATCTTATCATGTCTGGCTCTAGCTATCCCGCCCCTAACTCCGCCCATCCCGCCCCTA
ACTCCGCCCAGTTCCGCCCATTCTCCGCCCCATGGCTGACTAATTTTTTTTATTTATGCAGAGGCCGAGG
CCGCCTCGGCCTCTGAGCTATTCCAGAAGTAGTGAGGAGGCTTTTTTGGAGGCCTAGGGACGTACCCAAT
TCGCCCTATAGTGAGTCGTATTACGCGCGCTCACTGGCCGTCGTTTTACAACGTCGTGACTGGGAAAACC
CTGGCGTTACCCAACTTAATCGCCTTGCAGCACATCCCCCTTTCGCCAGCTGGCGTAATAGCGAAGAGGC
CCGCACCGATCGCCCTTCCCAACAGTTGCGCAGCCTGAATGGCGAATGGG
[124 nt withheld, positions 7331-7454]
C
[91 nt withheld, positions 7456-7546]
A
[49 nt withheld, positions 7548-7596]
CCTTTGACGTTGGAGTCCACGTTCTTT
[37 nt withheld, positions 7624-7660]
ACCCTATCTCGGTCTATTCTTTTGATTTATAAGGGATTTTGCCGATTTCGGCCTATTGGTTAAAAAATGA
GCTGATTTAACAAAAATTTAACGCGAATTTTAACAAAATATTAACGCTTACAATTTAGGTGGCACTTTTC
GGGGAAATGTGCGCGGAACCCCTATTTGTTTATTTTTCTAAATACATTCAAATATGTATCCGCTCATGAG
ACAATAACCCTGATAAATGCTTCAATAATATTGAAAAAGGAAGAGTATGAGTATTCAACATTTCCGTGTC
GCCCTTATTCCCTTTTTTGCGGCATTTTGCCTTCCTGTTTTTGCTCACCCAGAAACGCTGGTGAAAGTAA
AAGATGCTGAAGATCAGTTGGGTGCACGAGTGGGTTACATCGAACTGGATCTCAACAGCGGTAAGATCCT
TGAGAGTTTTCGCCCCGAAGAACGTTTTCCAATGATGAGCACTTTTAAAGTTCTGCTATGTGGCGCGGTA
TTATCCCGTATTGACGCCGGGCAAGAGCAACTCGGTCGCCGCATACACTATTCTCAGAATGACTTGGTTG
AGTACTCACCAGTCACAGAAAAGCATCTTACGGATGGCATGACAGTAAGAGAATTATGCAGTGCTGCCAT
AACCATGAGTGATAACACTGCGGCCAACTTACTTCTGACAACGATCGGAGGACCGAAGGAGCTAACCGCT
TTTTTGCACAACATGGGGGATCATGTAACTCGCCTTGATCGTTGGGAACCGGAGCTGAATGAAGCCATAC
CAAACGACGAGCGTGACACCACGATGCCTGTAGCAATGGCAACAACGTTGCGCAAACTATTAACTGGCGA
ACTACTTACTCTAGCTTCCCGGCAACAATTAATAGACTGGATGGAGGCGGATAAAGTTGCAGGACCACTT
CTGCGCTCGGCCCTTCCGGCTGGCTGGTTTATTGCTGATAAATCTGGAGCCGGTGAGCGTGGGTCTCGCG
GTATCATTGCAGCACTGGGGCCAGATGGTAAGCCCTCCCGTATCGTAGTTATCTACACGACGGGGAGTCA
GGCAACTATGGATGAACGAAATAGACAGATCGCTGAGATAGGTGCCTCACTGATTAAGCATTGGTAACTG
TCAGACCAAGTTTACTCATATATACTTTAGATTGATTTAAAACTTCATTTTTAATTTAAAAGGATCTAGG
TGAAGATCCTTTTTGATAATCTCATGACCAAAATCCCTTAACGTGAGTTTTCGTTCCACTGAGCGTCAGA
CCCCGTAGAAAAGATCAAAGGATCTTCTTGAGATCCTTTTTTTCTGCGCGTAATCTGCTGCTTGCAAACA
AAAAAACCACCGCTACCAGCGGTGGTTTGTTTGCCGGATCAAGAGCTACCAACTCTTTTTCCGAAGGTAA
CTGGCTTCAGCAGAGCGCAGATACCAAATACTGTTCTTCTAGTGTAGCCGTAGTTAGGCCACCACTTCAA
GAACTCTGTAGCACCGCCTACATACCTCGCTCTGCTAATCCTGTTACCAGTGGCTGCTGCCAGTGGCGAT
AAGTCGTGTCTTACCGGGTTGGACTCAAGACGATAGTTACCGGATAAGGCGCAGCGGTCGGGCTGAACGG
GGGGTTCGTGCACACAGCCCAGCTTGGAGCGAACGACCTACACCGAACTGAGATACCTACAGCGTGAGCT
ATGAGAAAGCGCCACGCTTCCCGAAGGGAGAAAGGCGGACAGGTATCCGGTAAGCGGCAGGGTCGGAACA
GGAGAGCGCACGAGGGAGCTTCCAGGGGGAAACGCCTGGTATCTTTATAGTCCTGTCGGGTTTCGCCACC
TCTGACTTGAGCGTCGATTTTTGTGATGCTCGTCAGGGGGGCGGAGCCTATGGAAAAACGCCAGCAACGC
GGCCTTTTTACGGTTCCTGGCCTTTTGCTGGCCTTTTGCTCACATGTTCTTTCCTGCGTTATCCCCTGAT
TCTGTGGATAACCGTATTACCGCCTTTGAGTGAGCTGATACCGCTCGCCGCAGCCGAACGACCGAGCGCA
GCGAGTCAGTGAGCGAGGAAGCGGAAGAGCGCCCAATACGCAAACCGCCTCTCCCCGCGCGTTGGCCGAT
TCATTAATGCAGCTGGCACGACAGGTTTCCCGACTGGAAAGCGGGCAGTGAGCGCAACGCAATTAATGTG
AGTTAGCTCACTCATTAGGCACCCCAGGCTTTACACTTTATGCTTCCGGCTCGTATGTTGTGTGGAATTG
TGAGCGGATAACAATTTCACACAGGAAACAGCTATGACCATGATTACGCCAAGCGCGCAATTAACCCTCA
CTAAAGGGAACAAAAGCTGGAGCTGCAAGC
