>Addgene plasmid #143718 | TFORF0614 | depositor partial sequence | sequence record 283284 | Insert
ACCGCCACCATGCTTAAAGAGCATCCAGAGATGGCGGAAGCTCCTCAGCAGCAGTTGGGTATTCCTGTGG
TGAAACTGGAGAAAGAGTTGCCATGGGGCAGAGGAAGGGAGGACCCTAGTCCAGAGACTTTTCGGCTGAG
GTTTCGGCAGTTCCGCTACCAGGAGGCAGCTGGACCCCAGGAAGCTCTTAGGGAGCTCCAGGAGCTCTGT
CGTCGGTGGCTGAGGCCCGAGTTGCACACCAAGGAGCAGATCCTGGAGCTGCTGGTGCTGGAGCAGTTCC
TCACTATCCTGCCCCGCGAGTTCTACGCCTGGATCCGGGAGCATGGCCCAGAGAGTGGCAAGGCCCTGGC
CGCCATGGTGGAGGACCTGACAGAAAGAGCACTGGAGGCCAAGGCGGTTCCATGCCACAGGCAGGGAGAG
CAGGAGGAAACAGCACTTTGCAGAGGCGCTTGGGAGCCAGGCATCCAGCTGGGGCCAGTGGAGGTCAAGC
CTGAATGGGGGATGCCCCCTGGGGAAGGAGTTCAAGGTCCAGACCCAGGTACCGAGGAGCAGCTCAGTCA
GGACCCTGGAGATGAGACACGGGCCTTCCAGGAGCAAGCACTACCTGTTCTGCAGGCGGGTCCTGGCCTC
CCCGCAGTGAATCCCAGAGACCAAGAGATGGCAGCTGGGTTCTTTACTGCTGGATCGCAGGGGTTGGGGC
CATTTAAAGATATGGCCCTGGCCTTCCCTGAGGAGGAGTGGAGGCATGTGACCCCAGCCCAGATAGACTG
CTTTGGGGAGTATGTGGAACCGCAGGACTGCAGGGTCTCTCCAGGCGGTGGGAGCAAGGAAAAGGAGGCA
AAACCCCCACAGGAAGACCTGAAAGGGGCGCTGGTGGCACTGACATCAGAGAGGTTTGGGGAAGCCTCTC
TCCAGGGCCCTGGGCTCGGAAGGGTCTGTGAGCAGGAGCCTGGTGGCCCTGCAGGCAGTGCGCCTGGGCT
TCCTCCTCCCCAGCACGGTGCCATCCCCCTGCCTGACGAAGTCAAAACCCACAGCTCCTTCTGGAAGCCT
TTCCAGTGCCCTGAGTGTGGGAAAGGATTCAGTCGGAGCTCCAATCTCGTCAGGCACCAGCGAACCCACG
AAGAGAAGTCTTATGGCTGTGTGGAGTGTGGGAAGGGCTTTACCCTGAGAGAATACCTGATGAAGCACCA
GAGAACCCACCTGGGAAAGAGGCCCTACGTGTGCAGCGAGTGCTGGAAAACCTTCAGCCAGAGACACCAC
CTGGAGGTGCACCAGCGCAGCCACACTGGGGAGAAGCCCTACAAGTGCGGGGACTGCTGGAAGAGCTTCA
GCCGCAGGCAGCACCTGCAGGTGCACCGGAGGACGCACACCGGGGAGAAGCCCTACACCTGCGAGTGTGG
CAAGAGCTTCAGCAGGAATGCCAATCTGGCGGTGCACCGGCGTGCCCACACTGGCGAGAAGCCATATGGG
TGCCAGGTGTGCGGGAAGCGGTTCAGCAAAGGGGAGCGGCTGGTCCGACACCAGAGAATCCATACAGGGG
AGAAGCCCTACCACTGTCCTGCCTGCGGGCGAAGCTTCAACCAGAGGTCCATCCTCAACCGGCACCAGAA
GACCCAGCACCGCCAGGAGCCGCTGGTGCAGTAGTAATGAACTAGTCCGTAACTTGAAAGTATTTCGATT
TCTTGGCTTTATATATCTTGTGGAAAGGACGAAGCGTATAGGCTTAGGTCAGTGAC
