>Addgene plasmid #143718 | TFORF0614 | depositor partial sequence | sequence record 283285 | Barcode
AGCGTATAGGCTTAGGTCAGTGAC
